>Addgene plasmid #141478 | TFORF0019 | depositor full sequence | sequence record 276570 | Full Sequence
TTAATGTAGTCTTATGCAATACTCTTGTAGTCTTGCAACATGGTAACGATGAGTTAGCAACATGCCTTAC
AAGGAGAGAAAAAGCACCGTGCATGCCGATTGGTGGAAGTAAGGTGGTACGATCGTGCCTTATTAGGAAG
GCAACAGACGGGTCTGACATGGATTGGACGAACCACTGAATTGCCGCATTGCAGAGATATTGTATTTAAG
TGCCTAGCTCGATACATAAACGGGTCTCTCTGGTTAGACCAGATCTGAGCCTGGGAGCTCTCTGGCTAAC
TAGGGAACCCACTGCTTAAGCCTCAATAAAGCTTGCCTTGAGTGCTTCAAGTAGTGTGTGCCCGTCTGTT
GTGTGACTCTGGTAACTAGAGATCCCTCAGACCCTTTTAGTCAGTGTGGAAAATCTCTAGCAGTGGCGCC
CGAACAGGGACTTGAAAGCGAAAGGGAAACCAGAGGAGCTCTCTCGACGCAGGACTCGGCTTGCTGAAGC
GCGCACGGCAAGAGGCGAGGGGCGGCGACTGGTGAGTACGCCAAAAATTTTGACTAGCGGAGGCTAGAAG
GAGAGAGATGGGTGCGAGAGCGTCAGTATTAAGCGGGGGAGAATTAGATCGCGATGGGAAAAAATTCGGT
TAAGGCCAGGGGGAAAGAAAAAATATAAATTAAAACATATAGTATGGGCAAGCAGGGAGCTAGAACGATT
CGCAGTTAATCCTGGCCTGTTAGAAACATCAGAAGGCTGTAGACAAATACTGGGACAGCTACAACCATCC
CTTCAGACAGGATCAGAAGAACTTAGATCATTATATAATACAGTAGCAACCCTCTATTGTGTGCATCAAA
GGATAGAGATAAAAGACACCAAGGAAGCTTTAGACAAGATAGAGGAAGAGCAAAACAAAAGTAAGACCAC
CGCACAGCAAGCGGCCGCTGATCTTCAGACCTGGAGGAGGAGATATGAGGGACAATTGGAGAAGTGAATT
ATATAAATATAAAGTAGTAAAAATTGAACCATTAGGAGTAGCACCCACCAAGGCAAAGAGAAGAGTGGTG
CAGAGAGAAAAAAGAGCAGTGGGAATAGGAGCTTTGTTCCTTGGGTTCTTGGGAGCAGCAGGAAGCACTA
TGGGCGCAGCGTCAATGACGCTGACGGTACAGGCCAGACAATTATTGTCTGGTATAGTGCAGCAGCAGAA
CAATTTGCTGAGGGCTATTGAGGCGCAACAGCATCTGTTGCAACTCACAGTCTGGGGCATCAAGCAGCTC
CAGGCAAGAATCCTGGCTGTGGAAAGATACCTAAAGGATCAACAGCTCCTGGGGATTTGGGGTTGCTCTG
GAAAACTCATTTGCACCACTGCTGTGCCTTGGAATGCTAGTTGGAGTAATAAATCTCTGGAACAGATTTG
GAATCACACGACCTGGATGGAGTGGGACAGAGAAATTAACAATTACACAAGCTTAATACACTCCTTAATT
GAAGAATCGCAAAACCAGCAAGAAAAGAATGAACAAGAATTATTGGAATTAGATAAATGGGCAAGTTTGT
GGAATTGGTTTAACATAACAAATTGGCTGTGGTATATAAAATTATTCATAATGATAGTAGGAGGCTTGGT
AGGTTTAAGAATAGTTTTTGCTGTACTTTCTATAGTGAATAGAGTTAGGCAGGGATATTCACCATTATCG
TTTCAGACCCACCTCCCAACCCCGAGGGGACCCATGCATTGCATCTCAATTAGTCAGCAACCAGGTGTGG
AAAGTCCCCAGGCTCCCCAGCAGGCAGAAGTATGCAAAGCATGCGTCTCAATTAGTCAGCAACCATAGTC
CCGCCCCTAACTCCGCCCATCCCGCCCCTAACTCCGCCCAGTTCCGCCCATTCTCCGCCCCATGGCTGAC
TAATTTTTTTTATTTATGCAGAGGCCGAGGCCGCCTCGGCCTCTGAGCTATTCCAGAAGTAGTGAGGAGG
CTTTTTTGGAGGCCTAGGCTTTTGCAAAAAGCTTTCTAGAGGTACCACCGGAGCTTACCATGACCGAGTA
CAAGCCCACGGTGCGCCTCGCCACCCGCGACGACGTCCCCAGGGCCGTACGCACCCTCGCCGCCGCGTTC
GCCGACTACCCCGCCACGCGCCACACCGTCGATCCGGACCGCCACATCGAGCGGGTCACCGAGCTGCAAG
AACTCTTCCTCACGCGCGTCGGGCTCGACATCGGCAAGGTGTGGGTCGCGGACGACGGCGCCGCCGTGGC
GGTCTGGACCACGCCGGAGAGCGTCGAAGCGGGGGCGGTGTTCGCCGAGATCGGCCCGCGCATGGCCGAG
TTGAGCGGTTCCCGGCTGGCCGCGCAGCAACAGATGGAAGGCCTCCTGGCGCCGCACCGGCCCAAGGAGC
CCGCGTGGTTCCTGGCCACCGTCGGCGTCTCGCCCGACCACCAGGGCAAGGGTCTGGGCAGCGCCGTCGT
GCTCCCCGGAGTGGAGGCGGCCGAGCGCGCCGGGGTGCCCGCCTTCCTGGAGACCTCCGCGCCCCGCAAC
CTCCCCTTCTACGAGCGGCTCGGCTTCACCGTCACCGCCGACGTCGAGGTGCCCGAAGGACCGCGCACCT
GGTGCATGACCCGCAAGCCCGGTGCCAGTTAACGAATTCTAGATCTTGAGACAAATGGCAGTATTCATCC
ACAATTTTAAAAGAAAAGGGGGGATTGGGGGGTACAGTGCAGGGGAAAGAATAGTAGACATAATAGCAAC
AGACATACAAACTAAAGAATTACAAAAACAAATTACAAAAATTCAAAATTTTCGGGTTTATTACAGGGAC
AGCAGAGATCCACTTTGGCGCCGGCTCGAGGCCTGCAGGTGCAAAGATGGATAAAGTTTTAAACAGAGAG
GAATCTTTGCAGCTAATGGACCTTCTAGGTCTTGAAAGGAGTGGGAATTGGCTCCGGTGCCCGTCAGTGG
GCAGAGCGCACATCGCCCACAGTCCCCGAGAAGTTGGGGGGAGGGGTCGGCAATTGAACCGGTGCCTAGA
GAAGGTGGCGCGGGGTAAACTGGGAAAGTGATGTCGTGTACTGGCTCCGCCTTTTTCCCGAGGGTGGGGG
AGAACCGTATATAAGTGCAGTAGTCGCCGTGAACGTTCTTTTTCGCAACGGGTTTGCCGCCAGAACACAG
GTAAGTGCCGTGTGTGGTTCCCGCGGGCCTGGCCTCTTTACGGGTTATGGCCCTTGCGTGCCTTGAATTA
CTTCCACCTGGCTGCAGTACGTGATTCTTGATCCCGAGCTTCGGGTTGGAAGTGGGTGGGAGAGTTCGAG
GCCTTGCGCTTAAGGAGCCCCTTCGCCTCGTGCTTGAGTTGAGGCCTGGCCTGGGCGCTGGGGCCGCCGC
GTGCGAATCTGGTGGCACCTTCGCGCCTGTCTCGCTGCTTTCGATAAGTCTCTAGCCATTTAAAATTTTT
GATGACCTGCTGCGACGCTTTTTTTCTGGCAAGATAGTCTTGTAAATGCGGGCCAAGATCTGCACACTGG
TATTTCGGTTTTTGGGGCCGCGGGCGGCGACGGGGCCCGTGCGTCCCAGCGCACATGTTCGGCGAGGCGG
GGCCTGCGAGCGCGGCCACCGAGAATCGGACGGGGGTAGTCTCAAGCTGGCCGGCCTGCTCTGGTGCCTG
GCCTCGCGCCGCCGTGTATCGCCCCGCCCTGGGCGGCAAGGCTGGCCCGGTCGGCACCAGTTGCGTGAGC
GGAAAGATGGCCGCTTCCCGGCCCTGCTGCAGGGAGCTCAAAATGGAGGACGCGGCGCTCGGGAGAGCGG
GCGGGTGAGTCACCCACACAAAGGAAAAGGGCCTTTCCGTCCTCAGCCGTCGCTTCATGTGACTCCACGG
AGTACCGGGCGCCGTCCAGGCACCTCGATTAGTTCTCGAGCTTTTGGAGTACGTCGTCTTTAGGTTGGGG
GGAGGGGTTTTATGCGATGGAGTTTCCCCACACTGAGTGGGTGGAGACTGAAGTTAGGCCAGCTTGGCAC
TTGATGTAATTCTCCTTGGAATTTGCCCTTTTTGAGTTTGGATCTTGGTTCATTCTCAAGCCTCAGACAG
TGGTTCAAAGTTTTTTTCTTCCATTTCAGGTGTCGTGAGGCTAGCACCGCCACCATGTCCTACCCGCAGT
TTGGATACCCCTACTCCTCGGCTCCCCAGTTCTTGATGGCCACCAACTCCCTGAGCACGTGCTGCGAGTC
CGGAGGCCGCACGCTGGCGGACTCCGGGCCCGCCGCCTCGGCCCAGGCGCCGGTCTACTGCCCGGTCTAC
GAGAGCCGGCTGCTGGCCACCGCGCGCCACGAGCTCAACTCGGCCGCGGCGCTGGGCGTCTATGGGGGTC
CCTATGGCGGATCGCAGGGCTATGGCAACTACGTGACCTACGGCTCGGAGGCGTCCGCCTTCTACTCGCT
GAACAGCTTTGATTCCAAGGATGGTTCGGGATCTGCGCATGGGGGCCTGGCACCAGCCGCTGCCGCCTAC
TACCCTTACGAGCCAGCTCTGGGCCAGTACCCCTATGACAGGTATGGAACCATGGACAGCGGCACGCGGC
GCAAGAACGCCACGCGCGAGACCACCAGCACGCTCAAGGCCTGGCTGCAGGAGCACCGCAAGAACCCCTA
CCCCACCAAGGGCGAGAAGATCATGCTGGCCATCATCACCAAGATGACCCTCACACAGGTCTCCACCTGG
TTCGCCAACGCGCGCCGGCGCCTCAAGAAGGAGAACAAGATGACGTGGCCGCCGCGGAACAAGTGCGCAG
ACGAGAAGCGGCCCTACGCGGAGGGCGAGGAGGAGGAGGGGGGCGAGGAGGAGGCGCGGGAGGAGCCCCT
CAAGAGCTCCAAGAACGCAGAGCCCGTGGGCAAAGAGGAGAAGGAGCTGGAGCTTAGTGACTTGGACGAC
TTCGACCCGCTGGAAGCAGAGCCGCCGGCGTGCGAGCTGAAGCCGCCCTTCCACTCCCTGGACGGCGGTC
TGGAGCGCGTCCCCGCCGCGCCCGACGGCCCGGTCAAGGAGGCCTCAGGCGCGCTCCGGATGTCTCTGGC
CGCGGGTGGCGGAGCTGCTCTGGACGAGGACCTGGAGAGGGCCCGGAGCTGTCTCCGCAGCGCGGCGGCC
GGGCCGGAGCCACTGCCGGGCGCAGAGGGCGGCCCTCAGGTCTGCGAGGCCAAGCTGGGGTTTGTGCCGG
CGGGGGCGTCGGCAGGCCTGGAGGCTAAGCCGCGCATCTGGTCCCTGGCCCACACAGCCACCGCCGCCGC
CGCCGCCGCCACCTCCCTGAGCCAGACTGAGTTTCCGTCGTGCATGCTCAAGCGCCAAGGTCCCGCGGCC
CCTGCGGCTGTGTCCTCCGCGCCCGCCACGTCCCCGTCTGTGGCCCTTCCCCACTCTGGCGCCCTGGACA
GGCACCAGGACTCCCCGGTAACCAGTCTCAGAAACTGGGTGGACGGGGTCTTCCACGACCCCATCCTCAG
GCACAGCACTTTGAACCAGGCCTGGGCCACCGCCAAGGGCGCCCTCCTGGACCCCGGGCCTCTGGGACGC
TCGCTGGGGGCGGGCGCGAACGTGCTGACTGCACCCCTGGCCCGCGCCTTTCCGCCTGCCGTGCCCCAGG
ACGCCCCAGCTGCAGGCGCCGCCAGGGAGCTGCTCGCCCTGCCCAAGGCCGGCGGCAAACCCTTCTGCGC
CTAGTAATGAACTAGTCCGTAACTTGAAAGTATTTCGATTTCTTGGCTTTATATATCTTGTGGAAAGGAC
GACTTACGAGAACGGCTATAGTATTTACGCGTTAAGTCGACAATCAACCTCTGGATTACAAAATTTGTGA
AAGATTGACTGGTATTCTTAACTATGTTGCTCCTTTTACGCTATGTGGATACGCTGCTTTAATGCCTTTG
TATCATGCTATTGCTTCCCGTATGGCTTTCATTTTCTCCTCCTTGTATAAATCCTGGTTGCTGTCTCTTT
ATGAGGAGTTGTGGCCCGTTGTCAGGCAACGTGGCGTGGTGTGCACTGTGTTTGCTGACGCAACCCCCAC
TGGTTGGGGCATTGCCACCACCTGTCAGCTCCTTTCCGGGACTTTCGCTTTCCCCCTCCCTATTGCCACG
GCGGAACTCATCGCCGCCTGCCTTGCCCGCTGCTGGACAGGGGCTCGGCTGTTGGGCACTGACAATTCCG
TGGTGTTGTCGGGGAAATCATCGTCCTTTCCTTGGCTGCTCGCCTGTGTTGCCACCTGGATTCTGCGCGG
GACGTCCTTCTGCTACGTCCCTTCGGCCCTCAATCCAGCGGACCTTCCTTCCCGCGGCCTGCTGCCGGCT
CTGCGGCCTCTTCCGCGTCTTCGCCTTCGCCCTCAGACGAGTCGGATCTCCCTTTGGGCCGCCTCCCCGC
GTCGACTTTAAGACCAATGACTTACAAGGCAGCTGTAGATCTTAGCCACTTTTTAAAAGAAAAGGGGGGA
CTGGAAGGGCTAATTCACTCCCAACGAAGACAAGATCTGCTTTTTGCTTGTACTGGGTCTCTCTGGTTAG
ACCAGATCTGAGCCTGGGAGCTCTCTGGCTAACTAGGGAACCCACTGCTTAAGCCTCAATAAAGCTTGCC
TTGAGTGCTTCAAGTAGTGTGTGCCCGTCTGTTGTGTGACTCTGGTAACTAGAGATCCCTCAGACCCTTT
TAGTCAGTGTGGAAAATCTCTAGCAGTACGTATAGTAGTTCATGTCATCTTATTATTCAGTATTTATAAC
TTGCAAAGAAATGAATATCAGAGAGTGAGAGGAACTTGTTTATTGCAGCTTATAATGGTTACAAATAAAG
CAATAGCATCACAAATTTCACAAATAAAGCATTTTTTTCACTGCATTCTAGTTGTGGTTTGTCCAAACTC
ATCAATGTATCTTATCATGTCTGGCTCTAGCTATCCCGCCCCTAACTCCGCCCATCCCGCCCCTAACTCC
GCCCAGTTCCGCCCATTCTCCGCCCCATGGCTGACTAATTTTTTTTATTTATGCAGAGGCCGAGGCCGCC
TCGGCCTCTGAGCTATTCCAGAAGTAGTGAGGAGGCTTTTTTGGAGGCCTAGGGACGTACCCAATTCGCC
CTATAGTGAGTCGTATTACGCGCGCTCACTGGCCGTCGTTTTACAACGTCGTGACTGGGAAAACCCTGGC
GTTACCCAACTTAATCGCCTTGCAGCACATCCCCCTTTCGCCAGCTGGCGTAATAGCGAAGAGGCCCGCA
CCGATCGCCCTTCCCAACAGTTGCGCAGCCTGAATGGCGAATGGG
[124 nt withheld, positions 7256-7379]
C
[91 nt withheld, positions 7381-7471]
A
[49 nt withheld, positions 7473-7521]
CCTTTGACGTTGGAGTCCACGTTCTTT
[37 nt withheld, positions 7549-7585]
ACCCTATCTCGGTCTATTCTTTTGATTTATAAGGGATTTTGCCGATTTCGGCCTATTGGTTAAAAAATGA
GCTGATTTAACAAAAATTTAACGCGAATTTTAACAAAATATTAACGCTTACAATTTAGGTGGCACTTTTC
GGGGAAATGTGCGCGGAACCCCTATTTGTTTATTTTTCTAAATACATTCAAATATGTATCCGCTCATGAG
ACAATAACCCTGATAAATGCTTCAATAATATTGAAAAAGGAAGAGTATGAGTATTCAACATTTCCGTGTC
GCCCTTATTCCCTTTTTTGCGGCATTTTGCCTTCCTGTTTTTGCTCACCCAGAAACGCTGGTGAAAGTAA
AAGATGCTGAAGATCAGTTGGGTGCACGAGTGGGTTACATCGAACTGGATCTCAACAGCGGTAAGATCCT
TGAGAGTTTTCGCCCCGAAGAACGTTTTCCAATGATGAGCACTTTTAAAGTTCTGCTATGTGGCGCGGTA
TTATCCCGTATTGACGCCGGGCAAGAGCAACTCGGTCGCCGCATACACTATTCTCAGAATGACTTGGTTG
AGTACTCACCAGTCACAGAAAAGCATCTTACGGATGGCATGACAGTAAGAGAATTATGCAGTGCTGCCAT
AACCATGAGTGATAACACTGCGGCCAACTTACTTCTGACAACGATCGGAGGACCGAAGGAGCTAACCGCT
TTTTTGCACAACATGGGGGATCATGTAACTCGCCTTGATCGTTGGGAACCGGAGCTGAATGAAGCCATAC
CAAACGACGAGCGTGACACCACGATGCCTGTAGCAATGGCAACAACGTTGCGCAAACTATTAACTGGCGA
ACTACTTACTCTAGCTTCCCGGCAACAATTAATAGACTGGATGGAGGCGGATAAAGTTGCAGGACCACTT
CTGCGCTCGGCCCTTCCGGCTGGCTGGTTTATTGCTGATAAATCTGGAGCCGGTGAGCGTGGGTCTCGCG
GTATCATTGCAGCACTGGGGCCAGATGGTAAGCCCTCCCGTATCGTAGTTATCTACACGACGGGGAGTCA
GGCAACTATGGATGAACGAAATAGACAGATCGCTGAGATAGGTGCCTCACTGATTAAGCATTGGTAACTG
TCAGACCAAGTTTACTCATATATACTTTAGATTGATTTAAAACTTCATTTTTAATTTAAAAGGATCTAGG
TGAAGATCCTTTTTGATAATCTCATGACCAAAATCCCTTAACGTGAGTTTTCGTTCCACTGAGCGTCAGA
CCCCGTAGAAAAGATCAAAGGATCTTCTTGAGATCCTTTTTTTCTGCGCGTAATCTGCTGCTTGCAAACA
AAAAAACCACCGCTACCAGCGGTGGTTTGTTTGCCGGATCAAGAGCTACCAACTCTTTTTCCGAAGGTAA
CTGGCTTCAGCAGAGCGCAGATACCAAATACTGTTCTTCTAGTGTAGCCGTAGTTAGGCCACCACTTCAA
GAACTCTGTAGCACCGCCTACATACCTCGCTCTGCTAATCCTGTTACCAGTGGCTGCTGCCAGTGGCGAT
AAGTCGTGTCTTACCGGGTTGGACTCAAGACGATAGTTACCGGATAAGGCGCAGCGGTCGGGCTGAACGG
GGGGTTCGTGCACACAGCCCAGCTTGGAGCGAACGACCTACACCGAACTGAGATACCTACAGCGTGAGCT
ATGAGAAAGCGCCACGCTTCCCGAAGGGAGAAAGGCGGACAGGTATCCGGTAAGCGGCAGGGTCGGAACA
GGAGAGCGCACGAGGGAGCTTCCAGGGGGAAACGCCTGGTATCTTTATAGTCCTGTCGGGTTTCGCCACC
TCTGACTTGAGCGTCGATTTTTGTGATGCTCGTCAGGGGGGCGGAGCCTATGGAAAAACGCCAGCAACGC
GGCCTTTTTACGGTTCCTGGCCTTTTGCTGGCCTTTTGCTCACATGTTCTTTCCTGCGTTATCCCCTGAT
TCTGTGGATAACCGTATTACCGCCTTTGAGTGAGCTGATACCGCTCGCCGCAGCCGAACGACCGAGCGCA
GCGAGTCAGTGAGCGAGGAAGCGGAAGAGCGCCCAATACGCAAACCGCCTCTCCCCGCGCGTTGGCCGAT
TCATTAATGCAGCTGGCACGACAGGTTTCCCGACTGGAAAGCGGGCAGTGAGCGCAACGCAATTAATGTG
AGTTAGCTCACTCATTAGGCACCCCAGGCTTTACACTTTATGCTTCCGGCTCGTATGTTGTGTGGAATTG
TGAGCGGATAACAATTTCACACAGGAAACAGCTATGACCATGATTACGCCAAGCGCGCAATTAACCCTCA
CTAAAGGGAACAAAAGCTGGAGCTGCAAGC
Features (pLannotate 1.2.2; 31 found; start..end, strand, type, name):
      5..231     +  promoter       RSV promoter: Rous sarcoma virus enhancer/promoter
    232..412     +  LTR            5' LTR (truncated): truncated 5' long terminal repeat (LTR) from HIV-1
    459..584     +  misc_feature   HIV-1 Ψ: packaging signal of human immunodeficiency virus type 1
    568..931     +  CDS            HIV-1 gag (fragment): gag protein from human immunodeficiency virus 1; gag
   1077..1310    +  misc_feature   RRE: The Rev response element (RRE) of HIV-1 allows for Rev-dependent mRNA export from the nucleus to the cytoplasm.
   1687..1713    +  CDS            Rev (fragment): human immunodeficiency virus 1 (HIV-1) Rev protein; rev; enhances nuclear export of unspliced and incompletely spliced viral mRNAs
   1720..1743    +  promoter       SV40 promoter (fragment): SV40 early promoter
   1744..1815    +  promoter       SV40 promoter (fragment): SV40 enhancer and early promoter
   1839..1974    +  rep_origin     SV40 ori: SV40 origin of replication
   2020..2616    +  CDS            PuroR (fragment): puromycin N-acetyltransferase; pac from Streptomyces; confers resistance to puromycin
   2665..2782    +  misc_feature   cPPT/CTS: central polypurine tract and central termination sequence of HIV-1
   2847..2913    +  CDS            small t antigen (fragment): SV40 (simian virus 40) small t antigen
   2920..4098    +  promoter       EF-1α promoter: strong constitutive promoter for human elongation factor EF-1α
   4115..5671    +  CDS            IRX4: IRX4_HUMAN - Also known as IRXA3. Experimental evidence at protein level: Swiss-Prot protein existence level 1. Likely to be an important mediator of ventricular differentiation during cardiac development. From Homo sapiens (Human).
   5687..5740    +  promoter       U6 promoter (fragment): RNA polymerase III promoter for human U6 snRNA
   5782..6370    +  misc_feature   WPRE: woodchuck hepatitis virus posttranscriptional regulatory element
   6421..6440    +  misc_feature   cPPT/CTS (fragment): central polypurine tract and central termination sequence of HIV-1
   6442..6675    +  LTR            3' LTR (ΔU3): self-inactivating 3' long terminal repeat (LTR) from HIV-1
   6753..6874    +  polyA_signal   SV40 poly(A) signal: SV40 polyadenylation signal
   6914..7049    +  rep_origin     SV40 ori: SV40 origin of replication
   7070..7088    -  promoter       T7 promoter: promoter for bacteriophage T7 RNA polymerase
   7096..7251    +  CDS            lacZα (fragment): LacZα fragment of β-galactosidase; lacZ fragment
   7256..7684    +  rep_origin     f1 ori (sequence partly withheld): f1 bacteriophage origin of replication; arrow indicates direction of (+) strand synthesis
   7737..7841    +  promoter       AmpR promoter: bla
   7842..8702    +  CDS            AmpR: β-lactamase; bla; confers resistance to ampicillin, carbenicillin, and related antibiotics
   8873..9461    +  rep_origin     ori: high-copy-number ColE1/pMB1/pBR322/pUC origin of replication
   9644..9736    +  CDS            lacI (fragment): lac repressor; lacI; The lac repressor binds to the lac operator to inhibit transcription in E. coli. This inhibition can be relieved by adding lactose or isopropyl-β-D-thiogalactopyranoside (IPTG).
   9749..9770    +  protein_bind   CAP binding site: CAP binding activates transcription in the presence of cAMP. E. coli catabolite activator protein
   9785..9815    +  promoter       lac promoter: promoter for the E. coli lac operon
   9823..9839    +  protein_bind   lac operator: The lac repressor binds to the lac operator to inhibit transcription in E. coli. This inhibition can be relieved by adding lactose or isopropyl-β-D-thiogalactopyranoside (IPTG). lac repressor encoded by lacI
   9884..9902    +  promoter       T3 promoter: promoter for bacteriophage T3 RNA polymerase
