[The description below was written by a language model from this plasmid's Addgene catalogue record and pLannotate feature annotations shown in this document.]
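Description:
TFORF0019 is a lentiviral mammalian expression plasmid built on the pLX_TRC317 backbone from the Broad Institute Genetic Perturbation Platform. It carries the human IRX4 open reading frame, which encodes an Iroquois-family homeobox transcription factor implicated in ventricular differentiation during heart development. It is propagated in E. coli through a high-copy ColE1/pUC-type origin with ampicillin selection (AmpR under its own bla promoter). An f1 origin and remnants of a lac/lacZα cloning region with T7 and T3 promoters are also present in the bacterial backbone. Because of the repeated LTR sequences, the depositor warns of possible recombination.

The viral portion follows a third-generation, self-inactivating layout. An RSV promoter drives a truncated HIV-1 5' LTR, followed by the Ψ packaging signal with a gag fragment, the RRE for Rev-dependent export of the genomic RNA, a cPPT/CTS, and a ΔU3 3' LTR with a downstream SV40 poly(A) signal. Within the transfer cassette, an SV40 early promoter/origin region expresses puromycin N-acetyltransferase for selection of transduced cells. A separate EF-1α promoter provides strong constitutive expression of IRX4, and the WPRE downstream enhances transcript stability and expression. According to the catalogue entry, the construct also carries a unique 24-bp barcode, which the feature table does not annotate separately. A short U6-like fragment is annotated between the ORF and the WPRE, but its role is not stated.

The plasmid is one member of a barcoded transcription factor ORF collection. The barcode allows the overexpressed factor to be identified by sequencing in pooled screens, such as those probing directed differentiation of cells.
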