Addgene plasmid #141478: TFORF0019
Purpose: Lentiviral vector for overexpressing the IRX4 transcription factor ORF with a unique 24-bp barcode. Barcodes facilitate identification of transcription factors in pooled screens.
Depositing lab: Feng Zhang. Depositing organization: Broad Institute. Publication: A transcription factor atlas of directed differentiation. Joung J, Ma S, Tay T, Geiger-Schuller KR, Kirchgatterer PC, Verdine VK, Guo B, Arias-Garcia MA, Allen WE, Singh A, Kuksenko O, Abudayyeh OO, Gootenberg JS, Fu Z, Macrae RK, Buenrostro JD, Regev A, Zhang F. Cell. 2023 Jan 5;186(1):209-229.e26. doi: 10.1016/j.cell.2022.11.026. PubMed 36608654.
Backbone
  Vector backbone: pLX_TRC317
  Backbone manufacturer: Broad Institute Genetic Perturbation Platform
  Backbone size w/o insert (bp): 8264
  Vector type: Mammalian Expression, Lentiviral
  Selectable markers: Puromycin
Growth in bacteria
  Bacterial resistance: Ampicillin, 100 μg/mL
  Growth temperature: 37°C
  Growth strain: NEB Stable
  Copy number: High Copy
Gene/Insert
  Gene/Insert name: IRX4
  Species: H. sapiens (human)
  Insert size (bp): 1661
  Entrez Gene: IRX4 (a.k.a. IRXA3)
  Promoter: EF1a
  Cloning method: Unknown
  Sequencing primers: 5′ GGGTGGAGACTGAAGTTAGGCCAG; 3′ CACATAGCGTAAAAGGAGCAACATAG
Terms and licenses: Academic/Nonprofit Terms; Industry Terms: Not Available to Industry
Depositor comments: NM_016358,NM_001278634,NM_001278632,ENST00000513692,ENST00000231357,ENST00000505790 . The transcription factor ORF portion of this plasmid was synthesized by Genewiz. Please test multiple small colonies in case of plasmid recombination. To make this collection available in a timely manner, a portion of this collection was not fully sequenced by Addgene. If an Addgene verified full plasmid sequence is not available, please contact us prior to placing an order to request the full sequence.
How to cite: TFORF0019 was a gift from Feng Zhang (Addgene plasmid # 141478 ; http://n2t.net/addgene:141478 ; RRID:Addgene_141478)
