>Addgene plasmid #141478 | TFORF0019 | depositor partial sequence | sequence record 276571 | Insert
ACCGCCACCATGTCCTACCCGCAGTTTGGATACCCCTACTCCTCGGCTCCCCAGTTCTTGATGGCCACCA
ACTCCCTGAGCACGTGCTGCGAGTCCGGAGGCCGCACGCTGGCGGACTCCGGGCCCGCCGCCTCGGCCCA
GGCGCCGGTCTACTGCCCGGTCTACGAGAGCCGGCTGCTGGCCACCGCGCGCCACGAGCTCAACTCGGCC
GCGGCGCTGGGCGTCTATGGGGGTCCCTATGGCGGATCGCAGGGCTATGGCAACTACGTGACCTACGGCT
CGGAGGCGTCCGCCTTCTACTCGCTGAACAGCTTTGATTCCAAGGATGGTTCGGGATCTGCGCATGGGGG
CCTGGCACCAGCCGCTGCCGCCTACTACCCTTACGAGCCAGCTCTGGGCCAGTACCCCTATGACAGGTAT
GGAACCATGGACAGCGGCACGCGGCGCAAGAACGCCACGCGCGAGACCACCAGCACGCTCAAGGCCTGGC
TGCAGGAGCACCGCAAGAACCCCTACCCCACCAAGGGCGAGAAGATCATGCTGGCCATCATCACCAAGAT
GACCCTCACACAGGTCTCCACCTGGTTCGCCAACGCGCGCCGGCGCCTCAAGAAGGAGAACAAGATGACG
TGGCCGCCGCGGAACAAGTGCGCAGACGAGAAGCGGCCCTACGCGGAGGGCGAGGAGGAGGAGGGGGGCG
AGGAGGAGGCGCGGGAGGAGCCCCTCAAGAGCTCCAAGAACGCAGAGCCCGTGGGCAAAGAGGAGAAGGA
GCTGGAGCTTAGTGACTTGGACGACTTCGACCCGCTGGAAGCAGAGCCGCCGGCGTGCGAGCTGAAGCCG
CCCTTCCACTCCCTGGACGGCGGTCTGGAGCGCGTCCCCGCCGCGCCCGACGGCCCGGTCAAGGAGGCCT
CAGGCGCGCTCCGGATGTCTCTGGCCGCGGGTGGCGGAGCTGCTCTGGACGAGGACCTGGAGAGGGCCCG
GAGCTGTCTCCGCAGCGCGGCGGCCGGGCCGGAGCCACTGCCGGGCGCAGAGGGCGGCCCTCAGGTCTGC
GAGGCCAAGCTGGGGTTTGTGCCGGCGGGGGCGTCGGCAGGCCTGGAGGCTAAGCCGCGCATCTGGTCCC
TGGCCCACACAGCCACCGCCGCCGCCGCCGCCGCCACCTCCCTGAGCCAGACTGAGTTTCCGTCGTGCAT
GCTCAAGCGCCAAGGTCCCGCGGCCCCTGCGGCTGTGTCCTCCGCGCCCGCCACGTCCCCGTCTGTGGCC
CTTCCCCACTCTGGCGCCCTGGACAGGCACCAGGACTCCCCGGTAACCAGTCTCAGAAACTGGGTGGACG
GGGTCTTCCACGACCCCATCCTCAGGCACAGCACTTTGAACCAGGCCTGGGCCACCGCCAAGGGCGCCCT
CCTGGACCCCGGGCCTCTGGGACGCTCGCTGGGGGCGGGCGCGAACGTGCTGACTGCACCCCTGGCCCGC
GCCTTTCCGCCTGCCGTGCCCCAGGACGCCCCAGCTGCAGGCGCCGCCAGGGAGCTGCTCGCCCTGCCCA
AGGCCGGCGGCAAACCCTTCTGCGCCTAGTAATGAACTAGTCCGTAACTTGAAAGTATTTCGATTTCTTG
GCTTTATATATCTTGTGGAAAGGACGACTTACGAGAACGGCTATAGTATTT
