>Addgene plasmid #141478 | TFORF0019 | depositor partial sequence | sequence record 276572 | Barcode
CTTACGAGAACGGCTATAGTATTT
