>Addgene plasmid #141478 | TFORF0019 | addgene partial sequence | sequence record 319845 | WPRE-R 5'-CATAGCGTAAAAGGAGCAACA-3'
TTTTGTAATCCAGAGGTTGATTGTCGACTTAACGCGTAAATACTATAGCCGTTCTCGTAAGTCGTCCTTT
CCACAAGATATATAAAGCCAAGAAATCGAAATACTTTCAAGTTACGGACTAGTTCATTACTAGGCGCAGA
AGGGTTTGCCGCCGGCCTTGGGCAGGGCGAGCAGCTCCCTGGCGGCGCCTGCAGCTGGGGCGTCCTGGGG
CACGGCAGGCGGAAAGGCGCGGGCCAGGGGTGCAGTCAGCACGTTCGCGCCCGCCCCCAGCGAGCGTCCC
AGAGGCCCGGGGTCCAGGAGGGCGCCCTTGGCGGTGGCCCAGGCCTGGTTCAAAGTGCTGTGCCTGAGGA
TGGGGTCGTGGAAGACCCCGTCCACCCAGTTTCTGAGACTGGTTACCGGGGAGTCCTGGTGCCTGTCCAG
GGCGCCAGAGTGGGGAAGGGCCACAGACGGGGACGTGGCGGGCGCGGAGGACACAGCCGCAGGGGCCGCG
GGACCTTGGCGCTTGAGCATGCACGACGGAAACTCAGTCTGGCTCAGGGAGGTGGCGGCGGCGGCGGCGG
CGGTGGCTGTGTGGGCCAGGGACCAGATGCGCGGCTTAGCCTCCAGGCCTGCCGACGCCCCCGCCGGCAC
AAACCCCAGCTTGGCCTCGCAGACCTGAGGGCCGCCCTCTGCGCCCGGCAGTGGCTCCGGCCCGGCCGCC
GCGCTGCGGAGACAGCTCCGGGCCCTCTC
